>Addgene plasmid #51587 | pCMV-myc-Rem2 S129N | depositor full sequence | sequence record 78887 | pCMV-myc-Rem2 S129N sequence 4804 bps
GAGTTCGAGCTTGCATGCCTGCAGGTCGTTACATAACTTACGGTAAATGGCCCGCCTGGCTGACCGCCCA
ACGACCCCCGCCCATTGACGTCAATAATGACGTATGTTCCCATAGTAACGCCAATAGGGACTTTCCATTG
ACGTCAATGGGTGGAGTATTTACGGTAAACTGCCCACTTGGCAGTACATCAAGTGTATCATATGCCAAGT
ACGCCCCCTATTGACGTCAATGACGGTAAATGGCCCGCCTGGCATTATGCCCAGTACATGACCTTATGGG
ACTTTCCTACTTGGCAGTACATCTACGTATTAGTCATCGCTATTACCATGGTGATGCGGTTTTGGCAGTA
CATCAATGGGCGTGGATAGCGGTTTGACTCACGGGGATTTCCAAGTCTCCACCCCATTGACGTCAATGGG
AGTTTGTTTTGGCACCAAAATCAACGGGACTTTCCAAAATGTCGTAACAACTCCGCCCCATTGACGCAAA
TGGGCGGTAGGCGTGTACGGTGGGAGGTCTATATAAGCAGAGCTCGTTTAGTGAACCGTCAGATCGCCTG
GAGACGCCATCCACGCTGTTTTGACCTCCATAGAAGACACCGGGACCGATCCAGCCTCCGGACTCTAGAG
GATCCGGTACTAGAGGAACTGAAAAACCAGAAAGTTAACTGGTAAGTTTAGTCTTTTTGTCTTTTATTTC
AGGTCCCGGATCCGGTGGTGGTGCAAATCAAAGAACTGCTCCTCAGTGGATGTTGCCTTTACTTCTAGGC
CTGTACGGAAGTGTTACTTCTGCTCTAAAAGCTGCGGAATTGTACCCGCGGGCCCACCATGGCATCAATG
CAGAAGCTGATCTCAGAGGAGGACCTGCTTATGGCCATGGAGGCCCGAATTCACATGCACACGGACCTTG
ACACCGACATGGACATGGACATAGAAATCGTAGCACTTTGTTCTTCCAGCAGCCGCCAGGCCTCCCCACT
GGGGACACCCACACCAGAAGCAGATACTACACTTCTGAAACAGAAGCCAGAGAAACTGTTAGCAGAGTTG
GACCTGAGCGGGCCTCCTCCTGCTCCTGGGGTCCCCAGACGAAGAGGAAGCATGCCCGTGCCCTACAAAC
ACCAGCTGCGGCGGGCCCAAGCTGTAGATGAACTTGACTGGCCACCCCAGGCCTCCCCCTCTGGCTCCTC
TGACTCCTTGGGCTCAGGGGAGGCAGCCCTTACCCAAAAAGATGGCGTCTTTAAGGTCATGCTCGTGGGG
GAGAGTGGCGTGGGCAAGAACACTCTAGCGGGCACTTTTGGAGGTCTCCAGGGAGACCATGCTCACGAGA
TGGAAAATTCCGAGGACACCTATGAGAGGCGAATTATGGTGGACAAAGAAGAAGTGACTTTAATTGTTTA
TGACATCTGGGAACAGGGAGATGCAGGAGGATGGCTGCAGGATCACTGCCTTCAGACGGGGGATGCCTTT
CTCATCGTCTTCTCAGTGACAGATCGACGAAGCTTCTCTAAAGTTCCAGAAACCCTTCTTCGGCTCCGGG
CTGGGAGGCCCCACCATGACCTACCTGTCATCCTTGTTGGAAATAAGAGTGACCTGGCCCGCTCCCGGGA
GGTATCACTGGAGGAGGGTCGCCATCTGGCTGGGACGCTGAGCTGCAAGCACATCGAGACGTCGGCCGCT
CTCCACCACAACACTCGTGAGCTCTTCGAGGGTGCTGTGCGTCAGATCAGGCTGCGGCGGGGCCGGGGTC
ATGCCGGGGGCCAGCGACCCGAACCTAGCAGCCCGGACGGCCCCGCGCCGCCTACGCGCCGTGAGAGCCT
CACCAAGAAAGCTAAGCGCTTCCTCGCCAACCTGGTGCCGCGCAACGCTAAGTTCTTCAAGCAACGCTCC
AGGTCATGTCACGACCTCTCTGTGCTCTGACTCGAGGTACCGCGGCCGCGGGGATCCAGACATGATAAGA
TACATTGATGAGTTTGGACAAACCACAACTAGAATGCAGTGAAAAAAATGCTTTATTTGTGAAATTTGTG
ATGCTATTGCTTTATTTGTAACCATTATAAGCTGCAATAAACAAGTTAACAACAACAATTGCATTCATTT
TATGTTTCAGGTTCAGGGGGAGGTGTGGGAGGTTTTTTCGGATCCTCTAGAGTCGATCTGCAGGCATGCT
AGCTTGGCGTAATCATGGTCATAGCTGTTTCCTGTGTGAAATTGTTATCCGCTCACAATTCCACACAACA
TACGAGCCGGAAGCATAAAGTGTAAAGCCTGGGGTGCCTAATGAGTGAGCTAACTCACATTAATTGCGTT
GCGCTCACTGCCCGCTTTCCAGTCGGGAAACCTGTCGTGCCAGCTGCATTAATGAATCGGCCAACGCGCG
GGGAGAGGCGGTTTGCGTATTGGGCGCTCTTCCGCTTCCTCGCTCACTGACTCGCTGCGCTCGGTCGTTC
GGCTGCGGCGAGCGGTATCAGCTCACTCAAAGGCGGTAATACGGTTATCCACAGAATCAGGGGATAACGC
AGGAAAGAACATGTGAGCAAAAGGCCAGCAAAAGGCCAGGAACCGTAAAAAGGCCGCGTTGCTGGCGTTT
TTCCATAGGCTCCGCCCCCCTGACGAGCATCACAAAAATCGACGCTCAAGTCAGAGGTGGCGAAACCCGA
CAGGACTATAAAGATACCAGGCGTTTCCCCCTGGAAGCTCCCTCGTGCGCTCTCCTGTTCCGACCCTGCC
GCTTACCGGATACCTGTCCGCCTTTCTCCCTTCGGGAAGCGTGGCGCTTTCTCATAGCTCACGCTGTAGG
TATCTCAGTTCGGTGTAGGTCGTTCGCTCCAAGCTGGGCTGTGTGCACGAACCCCCCGTTCAGCCCGACC
GCTGCGCCTTATCCGGTAACTATCGTCTTGAGTCCAACCCGGTAAGACACGACTTATCGCCACTGGCAGC
AGCCACTGGTAACAGGATTAGCAGAGCGAGGTATGTAGGCGGTGCTACAGAGTTCTTGAAGTGGTGGCCT
AACTACGGCTACACTAGAAGGACAGTATTTGGTATCTGCGCTCTGCTGAAGCCAGTTACCTTCGGAAAAA
GAGTTGGTAGCTCTTGATCCGGCAAACAAACCACCGCTGGTAGCGGTGGTTTTTTTGTTTGCAAGCAGCA
GATTACGCGCAGAAAAAAAGGATCTCAAGAAGATCCTTTGATCTTTTCTACGGGGTCTGACGCTCAGTGG
AACGAAAACTCACGTTAAGGGATTTTGGTCATGAGATTATCAAAAAGGATCTTCACCTAGATCCTTTTAA
ATTAAAAATGAAGTTTTAAATCAATCTAAAGTATATATGAGTAAACTTGGTCTGACAGTTACCAATGCTT
AATCAGTGAGGCACCTATCTCAGCGATCTGTCTATTTCGTTCATCCATAGTTGCCTGACTCCCCGTCGTG
TAGATAACTACGATACGGGAGGGCTTACCATCTGGCCCCAGTGCTGCAATGATACCGCGAGACCCACGCT
CACCGGCTCCAGATTTATCAGCAATAAACCAGCCAGCCGGAAGGGCCGAGCGCAGAAGTGGTCCTGCAAC
TTTATCCGCCTCCATCCAGTCTATTAATTGTTGCCGGGAAGCTAGAGTAAGTAGTTCGCCAGTTAATAGT
TTGCGCAACGTTGTTGCCATTGCTACAGGCATCGTGGTGTCACGCTCGTCGTTTGGTATGGCTTCATTCA
GCTCCGGTTCCCAACGATCAAGGCGAGTTACATGATCCCCCATGTTGTGCAAAAAAGCGGTTAGCTCCTT
CGGTCCTCCGATCGTTGTCAGAAGTAAGTTGGCCGCAGTGTTATCACTCATGGTTATGGCAGCACTGCAT
AATTCTCTTACTGTCATGCCATCCGTAAGATGCTTTTCTGTGACTGGTGAGTACTCAACCAAGTCATTCT
GAGAATAGTGTATGCGGCGACCGAGTTGCTCTTGCCCGGCGTCAATACGGGATAATACCGCGCCACATAG
CAGAACTTTAAAAGTGCTCATCATTGGAAAACGTTCTTCGGGGCGAAAACTCTCAAGGATCTTACCGCTG
TTGAGATCCAGTTCGATGTAACCCACTCGTGCACCCAACTGATCTTCAGCATCTTTTACTTTCACCAGCG
TTTCTGGGTGAGCAAAAACAGGAAGGCAAAATGCCGCAAAAAAGGGAATAAGGGCGACACGGAAATGTTG
AATACTCATACTCTTCCTTTTTCAATATTATTGAAGCATTTATCAGGGTTATTGTCTCATGAGCGGATAC
ATATTTGAATGTATTTAGAAAAATAAACAAATAGGGGTTCCGCGCACATTTCCCCGAAAAGTGCCACCTG
ACGTCTAAGAAACCATTATTATCATGACATTAACCTATAAAAATAGGCGTATCACGAGGCCCTTTCGTCT
CGCGCGTTTCGGTGATGACGGTGAAAACCTCTGACACATGCAGCTCCCGGAGACGGTCACAGCTTGTCTG
TAAGCGGATGCCGGGAGCAGACAAGCCCGTCAGGGCGCGTCAGCGGGTGTTGGCGGGTGTCGGGGCTGGC
TTAACTATGCGGCATCAGAGCAGATTGTACTGAGAGTGCACCATATGCGGTGTGAAATACCGCACAGATG
CGTAAGGAGAAAATACCGCATCAGGCGCCATTCGCCATTCAGGCTGCGCAACTGTTGGGAAGGGCGATCG
GTGCGGGCCTCTTCGCTATTACGCCAGCTGGCGAAAGGGGGATGTGCTGCAAGGCGATTAAGTTGGGTAA
CGCCAGGGTTTTCCCAGTCACGACGTTGTAAAACGACGGCCAGT
Features (pLannotate 1.2.2; 16 found; start..end, strand, type, name):
      8..28      -  misc_feature   MCS (fragment): pUC18/19 multiple cloning site
     27..330     +  enhancer       CMV enhancer: human cytomegalovirus immediate early enhancer
    331..534     +  promoter       CMV promoter: human cytomegalovirus (CMV) immediate early promoter
    672..768     +  intron         SV40 intron: modified SV40 intron with splice donor and acceptor sites
    895..1917    +  CDS            Rem2: REM2_MOUSE - Experimental evidence at protein level: Swiss-Prot protein existence level 1. Binds GTP saturably and exhibits a low intrinsic rate of GTP hydrolysis. From Mus musculus (Mouse).
   1943..2077    -  polyA_signal   SV40 poly(A) signal: SV40 polyadenylation signal
   2212..2228    -  protein_bind   lac operator: The lac repressor binds to the lac operator to inhibit transcription in E. coli. This inhibition can be relieved by adding lactose or isopropyl-β-D-thiogalactopyranoside (IPTG). lac repressor encoded by lacI
   2236..2266    -  promoter       lac promoter: promoter for the E. coli lac operon
   2281..2302    -  protein_bind   CAP binding site: CAP binding activates transcription in the presence of cAMP. E. coli catabolite activator protein
   2315..2407    -  CDS            lacI (fragment): lac repressor; lacI; The lac repressor binds to the lac operator to inhibit transcription in E. coli. This inhibition can be relieved by adding lactose or isopropyl-β-D-thiogalactopyranoside (IPTG).
   2590..3178    -  rep_origin     ori: high-copy-number ColE1/pMB1/pBR322/pUC origin of replication
   3349..4209    -  CDS            AmpR: β-lactamase; bla; confers resistance to ampicillin, carbenicillin, and related antibiotics
   4210..4314    -  promoter       AmpR promoter: bla
   4409..4444    +  CDS            rop (fragment): Rop protein, which maintains plasmids at low copy number; rop
   4546..4645    +  misc_feature   bom (fragment): basis of mobility region from pBR322
   4651..2       -  CDS            lacZα (fragment) (across the origin): LacZα fragment of β-galactosidase; lacZ fragment
