[The description below was written by a language model from this plasmid's Addgene catalogue record and pLannotate feature annotations shown in this document.]
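Description:
pCMV-myc-Rem2 S129N is a mammalian expression plasmid of about 4.8 kb, built on a pCMV backbone, that drives transient expression of a myc-tagged mutant of the mouse small GTPase Rem2. It is propagated in E. coli through a high-copy ColE1/pUC-type origin and selected with ampicillin via the β-lactamase gene and its native promoter. The backbone also carries non-functional remnants of pUC/pBR322 ancestry, including fragments of lacZα, lacI, rop and bom, together with a lac promoter/operator and CAP site. No mammalian selection marker is annotated.

The expression cassette consists of the human CMV immediate-early enhancer and promoter, a modified SV40 intron with splice donor and acceptor sites that aids mRNA processing, the Rem2 coding sequence of roughly 1 kb cloned between EcoRI and KpnI, and an SV40 polyadenylation signal. The myc epitope is supplied by the backbone at the N terminus. It was not picked up as a separate feature in the annotation, and the depositor notes that its first residue differs from the canonical myc tag.

The insert carries S129N, described as abolishing GTP binding, plus silent changes at the recognition sites of two shRNAs (around residues 143–160) that make the transcript RNAi-resistant. It also differs from the reference protein at T13I and T15I. This design suits knockdown-and-rescue experiments, in which endogenous Rem2 is silenced by shRNA and the nucleotide-binding-deficient protein is tested for its ability to restore function. The associated work concerns synapse development and dendritic morphology.
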