Addgene plasmid #51587: pCMV-myc-Rem2 S129N
Purpose: expresses RNAiR myc-tagged Rem2 non-GTP binding
Depositing lab: Suzanne Paradis. Publication: The GTPase Rem2 regulates synapse development and dendritic morphology. Ghiretti AE, Paradis S. Dev Neurobiol. 2011 May;71(5):374-89. doi: 10.1002/dneu.20868. PubMed 21485012.
Backbone
  Vector backbone: pCMV
  Backbone size w/o insert (bp): 4000
  Vector type: Mammalian Expression
Growth in bacteria
  Bacterial resistance: Ampicillin, 100 μg/mL
  Growth temperature: 37°C
  Growth strain: DH5alpha
  Copy number: Unknown
Gene/Insert
  Gene/Insert name: Rem2
  Species: M. musculus (mouse)
  Insert size (bp): 1000
  Mutation: S129N; silent mutations at shRNA 1 and 2 recognition sites (approx. AA 143-160)
  Entrez Gene: Rem2 (a.k.a. AW411893)
  Promoter: CMV
  Tag / fusion protein: myc (N terminal on backbone)
  Cloning method: Restriction Enzyme; 5′ cloning site EcoRI (unknown if destroyed); 3′ cloning site KpnI (unknown if destroyed)
  Sequencing primers: 5′ GATCCGGTACTAGAGGAACTGAAAAAC; 3′ CATTCTAGTTGTGGTTTGTCC
Terms and licenses: Academic/Nonprofit Terms; Industry Terms: Not Available to Industry
Depositor comments: Please note that the sequence of the myc epitope tag in this plasmid is MQKLISEEDLL, which differs from the standard EQKLISEEDLL. The Rem2 insert in this plasmid contains T13I and T15I mutations when compared to GenBank reference sequence NP_542764.2.
How to cite: pCMV-myc-Rem2 S129N was a gift from Suzanne Paradis (Addgene plasmid # 51587 ; http://n2t.net/addgene:51587 ; RRID:Addgene_51587)
