>Addgene plasmid #51587 | pCMV-myc-Rem2 S129N | addgene partial sequence | sequence record 81089 | CMV-F 5'-CGCAAATGGGCGGTAGGCGTG-3'
GCAGAGCTCGTTTAGTGAACCGTCAGATCGCCTGGAGACGCCATCCACGCTGTTTTGACCTCCATAGAAG
ACACCGGGACCGATCCAGCCTCCGGACTCTAGAGGATCCGGTACTAGAGGAACTGAAAAACCAGAAAGTT
AACTGGTAAGTTTAGTCTTTTTGTCTTTTATTTCAGGTCCCGGATCCGGTGGTGGTGCAAATCAAAGAAC
TGCTCCTCAGTGGATGTTGCCTTTACTTCTAGGCCTGTACGGAAGTGTTACTTCTGCTCTAAAAGCTGCG
GAATTGTACCCGCGGGCCCACCATGGCATCAATGCAGAAGCTGATCTCAGAGGAGGACCTGCTTATGGCC
ATGGAGGCCCGAATTCACATGCACACGGACCTTGACACCGACATGGACATGGACATAGAAATCGTAGCAC
TTTGTTCTTCCAGCAGCCGCCAGGCCTCCCCACTGGGGACACCCACACCAGAAGCAGATACTACACTTCT
GAAACAGAAGCCAGAGAAACTGTTAGCAGAGTTGGACCTGAGCGGGCCTCCTCCTGCTCCTGGGGTCCCC
AGACGAAGAGGAAGCATGCCCGTGCCCTACAAACACCAGCTGCGGCGGGCCCAAGCTGTAGATGAACTTG
ACTGGCCACCCCAGGCCTCCCCCTCTGGCTCCTCTGACTCCTTGGGCTCAGGGGAGGCAGCCCTTACCCA
AAAAGATGGCGTCTTTAAGGTCATGCTCGTGGGGGAGAGTGGCGTGGGCAAGAACACTCTAGCGGGCACT
TTTGGAGGTCTCCAGGGAGACCATGCTCACGAGATGGAAAATTCCGAGGACACCTATGAGAGGCGAATTA
TGGTGGACAAAGAAGAAGTGACTTTAATTGTTTATGACATCTGGGAACAGGGAGATGCAGGAGGATGGCT
GCAGGATCACTGCCTTCAGACGGGGGATGCCTTTCTCATCGTCTTCTCAGTGACAGATCGACGAAGCTTC
TCTAAAGTTCCAGAAACCCTTCTTCGGCTCC
