>Addgene plasmid #51587 | pCMV-myc-Rem2 S129N | addgene partial sequence | sequence record 81566 | EBV-rev 5'-GTGGTTTGTCCAAACTCATC-3'
TACCTCGAGTCAGAGCACAGAGAGGTCGTGACATGACCTGGAGCGTTGCTTGAAGAACTTAGCGTTGCGC
GGCACCAGGTTGGCGAGGAAGCGCTTAGCTTTCTTGGTGAGGCTCTCACGGCGCGTAGGCGGCGCGGGGC
CGTCCGGGCTGCTAGGTTCGGGTCGCTGGCCCCCGGCATGACCCCGGCCCCGCCGCAGCCTGATCTGACG
CACAGCACCCTCGAAGAGCTCACGAGTGTTGTGGTGGAGAGCGGCCGACGTCTCGATGTGCTTGCAGCTC
AGCGTCCCAGCCAGATGGCGACCCTCCTCCAGTGATACCTCCCGGGAGCGGGCCAGGTCACTCTTATTTC
CAACAAGGATGACAGGTAGGTCATGGTGGGGCCTCCCAGCCCGGAGCCGAAGAAGGGTTTCTGGAACTTT
AGAGAAGCTTCGTCGATCTGTCACTGAGAAGACGATGAGAAAGGCATCCCCCGTCTGAAGGCAGTGATCC
TGCAGCCATCCTCCTGCATCTCCCTGTTCCCAGATGTCATAAACAATTAAAGTCACTTCTTCTTTGTCCA
CCATAATTCGCCTCTCATAGGTGTCCTCGGAATTTTCCATCTCGTGAGCATGGTCTCCCTGGAGACCTCC
AAAAGTGCCCGCTAGAGTGTTCTTGCCCACGCCACTCTCCCCCACGAGCATGACCTTAAAGACGCCATCT
TTTTGGGTAAGGGCTGCCTCCCCTGAGCCCAAGGAGTCAGAGGAGCCAGAGGGGGAGGCCTGGGGTGGCC
AGTCAAGTTCATCTACAGCTTGGGCCCGCCGCAGCTGGTGTTTGTAGGGCACGGGCATGCTTCCTCTTCG
TCTGGGGACCCCAGGAGCAGGAGGAGGCCCGCTCAGGTCCAACTCTGCTAACAGTTTCTCTGGCTTCTGT
TTCAGAAGTGTAGTATCTGCTTCTGGTGTGGGTGT
